Addgene plasmid #128666: pCT-CMV-copGFP-Polß(L301R/V303R/V306R)-puro
Purpose: mammalian expression of copGFP-Polß(L301R/V303R/V306R: TM) protein with puromcyin selection
Depositing lab: Robert Sobol. Depositing organization: University of Pittsburgh (University, School of Medicine, and Cancer Institute). Publication: HSP90 regulates DNA repair via the interaction between XRCC1 and DNA polymerase beta. Fang Q, Inanc B, Schamus S, Wang XH, Wei L, Brown AR, Svilar D, Sugrue KF, Goellner EM, Zeng X, Yates NA, Lan L, Vens C, Sobol RW. Nat Commun. 2014 Nov 26;5:5513. doi: 10.1038/ncomms6513. PubMed 25423885.
Backbone
  Vector backbone: pCT--CMV-IRES-puro
  Backbone size w/o insert (bp): 8048
  Total vector size (bp): 9186
  Vector type: Mammalian Expression, Lentiviral
  Selectable markers: Puromycin
Growth in bacteria
  Bacterial resistance: Ampicillin, 100 μg/mL
  Growth temperature: 37°C
  Growth strain: NEB Stable
  Copy number: High Copy
Gene/Insert
  Gene/Insert name: PolB (alt name: DNA polymerase beta)
  Species: H. sapiens (human)
  Insert size (bp): 1038
  Mutation: L301R/V303R/V306R
  GenBank ID: NM_002690
  Entrez Gene: POLB
  Promoter: CMV
  Tag / fusion protein: copGFP (N terminal on backbone)
  Cloning method: Restriction Enzyme; 5′ cloning site XbaI (not destroyed); 3′ cloning site BamHI (not destroyed)
  Sequencing primers: 5′ CAA TTC TGC CGT GGA CGG CAC; 3′ GCG ATG TGC GCT CTG CCC ACT
Terms and licenses: Academic/Nonprofit Terms; Industry Terms: Not Available to Industry
How to cite: pCT-CMV-copGFP-Polß(L301R/V303R/V306R)-puro was a gift from Robert Sobol (Addgene plasmid # 128666 ; http://n2t.net/addgene:128666 ; RRID:Addgene_128666)
