[The description below was written by a language model from this plasmid's Addgene catalogue record and pLannotate feature annotations shown in this document.]
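Description:
pCT-CMV-copGFP-Polß(L301R/V303R/V306R)-puro is an HIV-1-based lentiviral transfer plasmid, built on the pCT-CMV-IRES-puro backbone, for expressing a fluorescently tagged mutant of human DNA polymerase beta in mammalian cells. In bacteria it is maintained as a high-copy plasmid through a ColE1/pUC-type origin and selected with ampicillin via the β-lactamase gene. The viral portion has a third-generation layout. An RSV promoter is fused to a truncated 5' LTR to drive genomic RNA production. It is followed by the Ψ packaging signal with a gag fragment, the Rev response element for Rev-dependent nuclear export, and the cPPT/CTS. Downstream of the cargo lie a WPRE to boost transcript expression, a truncated 3' LTR, and an SV40 polyadenylation signal with an SV40 origin.

The payload is a CMV enhancer/promoter driving copGFP fused to the N-terminus of POLB, the base-excision repair polymerase that carries out gap-filling synthesis and dRP lyase activity. The annotation also detects a short FLAG-like fragment in the linker between the two, which the catalogue entry does not mention. The insert carries the triple mutation L301R/V303R/V306R, designated "TM". The associated publication concerns the interaction between XRCC1 and polymerase beta, but the record itself does not state the mutant's functional effect.

Although the backbone name implies an IRES, the feature table shows puromycin N-acetyltransferase expressed from a separate EF-1α core promoter with an HTLV-1 LTR fragment. No IRES is annotated. The sequenced record is also slightly shorter than the listed total size. The construct suits transfection or lentiviral transduction followed by puromycin selection to generate stable lines for imaging or functional study of the mutant polymerase.
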