Features (pLannotate 1.2.2; 30 found; start..end, strand, type, name):
    104..337     +  misc_feature   RRE: The Rev response element (RRE) of HIV-1 allows for Rev-dependent mRNA export from the nucleus to the cytoplasm.
    714..814     +  CDS            Rev (fragment): human immunodeficiency virus 1 (HIV-1) Rev protein; rev; enhances nuclear export of unspliced and incompletely spliced viral mRNAs
    833..949     +  misc_feature   cPPT/CTS: central polypurine tract and central termination sequence of HIV-1
    962..1038    +  enhancer       CMV enhancer (fragment): human cytomegalovirus immediate early enhancer
   1039..1242    +  promoter       CMV promoter: human cytomegalovirus (CMV) immediate early promoter
   1336..2000    +  CDS            CopGFP (fragment): green fluorescent protein 2 from Pontellina plumata, also known as ppluGFP2 (Shagin et al., 2004)
   2078..2102    +  CDS            3xFLAG (fragment): three tandem FLAG® epitope tags
   2106..3110    +  CDS            POLB: DPOLB_HUMAN - Experimental evidence at protein level: Swiss-Prot protein existence level 1. Repair polymerase that plays a key role in base-excision repair. Has 5'-deoxyribose-5-phosphate lyase (dRP lyase) activity that removes the 5' sugar phosphate and also acts as a DNA polymerase that adds one nucleotide to the 3' end of the arising single-nucleotide gap. Conducts 'gap-filling' DNA synthesis in a stepwise distributive fashion rather than in a processive fashion as for other DNA polymerases. From Homo sapiens (Human).
   3144..3355    +  promoter       EF-1α core promoter: core promoter for human elongation factor EF-1α
   3368..3636    +  LTR            5' LTR (truncated): truncated 5' long terminal repeat (LTR) from human T-cell leukemia virus (HTLV) type 1
   3663..4262    +  CDS            PuroR: puromycin N-acetyltransferase; pac from Streptomyces alboniger; confers resistance to puromycin
   4269..4857    +  misc_feature   WPRE: woodchuck hepatitis virus posttranscriptional regulatory element
   4852..4959    +  CDS            nef (fragment): NEF_SIVS4 - Experimental evidence at protein level: Swiss-Prot protein existence level 1. Interferes with TCR signaling from the cell membrane. Interacts with CD247/TCRZ (TCR zeta chain) and exert potent down- regulation of cell surface TCR/CD3 complexes. From Simian immunodeficiency virus (isolate F236/smH4) (SIV-sm) (Simian immunodeficiency virus sooty mangabey monkey).
   4984..5164    +  LTR            5' LTR (truncated): truncated 5' long terminal repeat (LTR) from HIV-1
   5236..5357    +  polyA_signal   SV40 poly(A) signal: SV40 polyadenylation signal
   5397..5532    +  rep_origin     SV40 ori: SV40 origin of replication
   5589..5605    -  protein_bind   lac operator: The lac repressor binds to the lac operator to inhibit transcription in E. coli. This inhibition can be relieved by adding lactose or isopropyl-β-D-thiogalactopyranoside (IPTG). lac repressor encoded by lacI
   5613..5643    -  promoter       lac promoter: promoter for the E. coli lac operon
   5658..5679    -  protein_bind   CAP binding site: CAP binding activates transcription in the presence of cAMP. E. coli catabolite activator protein
   5692..5784    -  CDS            lacI (fragment): lac repressor; lacI; The lac repressor binds to the lac operator to inhibit transcription in E. coli. This inhibition can be relieved by adding lactose or isopropyl-β-D-thiogalactopyranoside (IPTG).
   5967..6555    -  rep_origin     ori: high-copy-number ColE1/pMB1/pBR322/pUC origin of replication
   6726..7586    -  CDS            AmpR: β-lactamase; bla; confers resistance to ampicillin, carbenicillin, and related antibiotics
   7587..7691    -  promoter       AmpR promoter: bla
   7786..7821    +  CDS            rop (fragment): Rop protein, which maintains plasmids at low copy number; rop
   7923..8022    +  misc_feature   bom (fragment): basis of mobility region from pBR322
   8028..8182    -  CDS            lacZα (fragment): LacZα fragment of β-galactosidase; lacZ fragment
   8196..8422    +  promoter       RSV promoter: Rous sarcoma virus enhancer/promoter
   8423..8603    +  LTR            5' LTR (truncated): truncated 5' long terminal repeat (LTR) from HIV-1
   8650..8775    +  misc_feature   HIV-1 Ψ: packaging signal of human immunodeficiency virus type 1
   8759..9097    +  CDS            HIV-1 gag (fragment): gag protein from human immunodeficiency virus 1; gag
>Addgene plasmid #128666 | pCT-CMV-copGFP-Polß(L301R/V303R/V306R)-puro | addgene full sequence | sequence record 320815 | Addgene NGS Result
GTGAATTATATAAATATAAAGTAGTAAAAATTGAACCATTAGGAGTAGCACCCACCAAGGCAAAGAGAAG
AGTGGTGCAGAGAGAAAAAAGAGCAGTGGGAATAGGAGCTTTGTTCCTTGGGTTCTTGGGAGCAGCAGGA
AGCACTATGGGCGCAGCGTCAATGACGCTGACGGTACAGGCCAGACAATTATTGTCTGGTATAGTGCAGC
AGCAGAACAATTTGCTGAGGGCTATTGAGGCGCAACAGCATCTGTTGCAACTCACAGTCTGGGGCATCAA
GCAGCTCCAGGCAAGAATCCTGGCTGTGGAAAGATACCTAAAGGATCAACAGCTCCTGGGGATTTGGGGT
TGCTCTGGAAAACTCATTTGCACCACTGCTGTGCCTTGGAATGCTAGTTGGAGTAATAAATCTCTGGAAC
AGATTTGGAATCACACGACCTGGATGGAGTGGGACAGAGAAATTAACAATTACACAAGCTTAATACACTC
CTTAATTGAAGAATCGCAAAACCAGCAAGAAAAGAATGAACAAGAATTATTGGAATTAGATAAATGGGCA
AGTTTGTGGAATTGGTTTAACATAACAAATTGGCTGTGGTATATAAAATTATTCATAATGATAGTAGGAG
GCTTGGTAGGTTTAAGAATAGTTTTTGCTGTACTTTCTATAGTGAATAGAGTTAGGCAGGGATATTCACC
ATTATCGTTTCAGACCCACCTCCCAACCCCGAGGGGACCCGACAGGCCCGAAGGAATAGAAGAAGAAGGT
GGAGAGAGAGACAGAGACAGATCCATTCGATTAGTGAACGGATCTCGACGGTATCGGTTAACTTTTAAAA
GAAAAGGGGGGATTGGGGGGTACAGTGCAGGGGAAAGAATAGTAGACATAATAGCAACAGACATACAAAC
TAAAGAATTACAAAAACAAATTACAAAATTCAAAATTTTATCGATACTAGTATTATGCCCAGTACATGAC
CTTATGGGACTTTCCTACTTGGCAGTACATCTACGTATTAGTCATCGCTATTACCATGGTGATGCGGTTT
TGGCAGTACATCAATGGGCGTGGATAGCGGTTTGACTCACGGGGATTTCCAAGTCTCCACCCCATTGACG
TCAATGGGAGTTTGTTTTGGCACCAAAATCAACGGGACTTTCCAAAATGTCGTAACAACTCCGCCCCATT
GACGCAAATGGGCGGTAGGCGTGTACGGTGGGAGGTTTATATAAGCAGAGCTCGTTTAGTGAACCGTCAG
ATCGCCTGGAGACGCCATCCACGCTGTTTTGACCTCCATAGAAGATTGCCACCATGGAGAGCGACGAGAG
CGGCCTGCCCGCCATGGAGATCGAGTGCCGCATCACCGGCACCCTGAACGGCGTGGAGTTCGAGCTGGTG
GGCGGCGGAGAGGGCACCCCCAAGCAGGGCCGCATGACCAACAAGATGAAGAGCACCAAAGGCGCCCTGA
CCTTCAGCCCCTACCTGCTGAGCCACGTGATGGGCTACGGCTTCTACCACTTCGGCACCTACCCCAGCGG
CTACGAGAACCCCTTCCTGCACGCCATCAACAACGGCGGCTACACCAACACCCGCATCGAGAAGTACGAG
GACGGCGGCGTGCTGCACGTGAGCTTCAGCTACCGCTACGAGGCCGGCCGCGTGATCGGCGACTTCAAGG
TGGTGGGCACCGGCTTCCCCGAGGACAGCGTGATCTTCACCGACAAGATCATCCGCAGCAACGCCACCGT
GGAGCACCTGCACCCCATGGGCGATAACGTGCTGGTGGGCAGCTTCGCCCGCACCTTCAGCCTGCGCGAC
GGCGGCTACTACAGCTTCGTGGTGGACAGCCACATGCACTTCAAGAGCGCCATCCACCCCAGCATCCTGC
AGAACGGGGGCCCCATGTTCGCCTTCCGCCGCGTGGAGGAGCTGCACAGCAACACCGAGCTGGGCATCGT
GGAGTACCAGCACGCCTTCAAGACCCCCATTGCCTTCGCCAGATCCCGCGCTCAGTCGTCCAATTCTGCC
GTGGACGGCACCGCCGGACCCGGCTCCACCGGATCTCGCTCTAGAATGGACTACAAAGACGATGACGATA
AAGGCATGAGCAAACGGAAGGCGCCGCAGGAGACTCTCAACGGGGGAATCACCGACATGCTCACAGAACT
CGCAAACTTTGAGAAGAACGTGAGCCAAGCTATCCACAAGTACAATGCTTACAGAAAAGCAGCATCTGTT
ATAGCAAAATACCCACACAAAATAAAGAGTGGAGCTGAAGCTAAGAAATTGCCTGGAGTAGGAACAAAAA
TTGCTGAAAAGATTGATGAGTTTTTAGCAACTGGAAAATTACGTAAACTGGAAAAGATTCGGCAGGATGA
TACGAGTTCATCCATCAATTTCCTGACTCGAGTTAGTGGCATTGGTCCATCTGCTGCAAGGAAGTTTGTA
GATGAAGGAATTAAAACACTAGAAGATCTCAGAAAAAATGAAGATAAATTGAACCATCATCAGCGAATTG
GGCTGAAATATTTTGGGGACTTTGAAAAAAGAATTCCTCGTGAAGAGATGTTACAAATGCAAGATATTGT
ACTAAATGAAGTTAAAAAAGTGGATTCTGAATACATTGCTACAGTCTGTGGCAGTTTCAGAAGAGGTGCA
GAGTCCAGTGGTGACATGGATGTTCTCCTGACCCATCCCAGCTTCACTTCAGAATCAACCAAACAGCCAA
AACTGTTACATCAGGTTGTGGAGCAGTTACAAAAGGTTCATTTTATCACAGATACCCTGTCAAAGGGTGA
GACAAAGTTCATGGGTGTTTGCCAGCTTCCCAGTAAAAATGATGAAAAAGAATATCCACACAGAAGAATT
GATATCAGGTTGATACCCAAAGATCAGTATTACTGTGGTGTTCTCTATTTCACTGGGAGTGATATTTTCA
ATAAGAATATGAGGGCTCATGCCCTAGAAAAGGGTTTCACAATCAATGAGTACACCATCCGTCCCCGGGG
ACGCACTGGACGTGCAGGAGAACCCCTGCCAGTGGATAGTGAAAAAGACATCTTTGATTACATCCAGTGG
AAATACCGGGAACCCAAGGACCGGAGCGAATGAGGATCTGCGATCGCTCCGGTGCCCGTCAGTGGGCAGA
GCGCACATCGCCCACAGTCCCCGAGAAGTTGGGGGGAGGGGTCGGCAATTGAACGGGTGCCTAGAGAAGG
TGGCGCGGGGTAAACTGGGAAAGTGATGTCGTGTACTGGCTCCGCCTTTTTCCCGAGGGTGGGGGAGAAC
CGTATATAAGTGCAGTAGTCGCCGTGAACGTTCTTTTTCGCAACGGGTTTGCCGCCAGAACACAGCTGAA
GCTTCGAGGGGCTCGCATCTCTCCTTCACGCGCCCGCCGCCCTACCTGAGGCCGCCATCCACGCCGGTTG
AGTCGCGTTCTGCCGCCTCCCGCCTGTGGTGCCTCCTGAACTGCGTCCGCCGTCTAGGTAAGTTTAAAGC
TCAGGTCGAGACCGGGCCTTTGTCCGGCGCTCCCTTGGAGCCTACCTAGACTCAGCCGGCTCTCCACGCT
TTGCCTGACCCTGCTTGCTCAACTCTACGTCTTTGTTTCGTTTTCTGTTCTGCGCCGTTACAGATCCAAG
CTGTGACCGGCGCCTACGCTAGATGACCGAGTACAAGCCCACGGTGCGCCTCGCCACCCGCGACGACGTC
CCCAGGGCCGTACGCACCCTCGCCGCCGCGTTCGCCGACTACCCCGCCACGCGCCACACCGTCGATCCGG
ACCGCCACATCGAGCGGGTCACCGAGCTGCAAGAACTCTTCCTCACGCGCGTCGGGCTCGACATCGGCAA
GGTGTGGGTCGCGGACGACGGCGCCGCGGTGGCGGTCTGGACCACGCCGGAGAGCGTCGAAGCGGGGGCG
GTGTTCGCCGAGATCGGCCCGCGCATGGCCGAGTTGAGCGGTTCCCGGCTGGCCGCGCAGCAACAGATGG
AAGGCCTCCTGGCGCCGCACCGGCCCAAGGAGCCCGCGTGGTTCCTGGCCACCGTCGGCGTCTCGCCCGA
CCACCAGGGCAAGGGTCTGGGCAGCGCCGTCGTGCTCCCCGGAGTGGAGGCGGCCGAGCGCGCCGGGGTG
CCCGCCTTCCTGGAGACCTCCGCGCCCCGCAACCTCCCCTTCTACGAGCGGCTCGGCTTCACCGTCACCG
CCGACGTCGAGGTGCCCGAAGGACCGCGCACCTGGTGCATGACCCGCAAGCCCGGTGCCTGAGTCGACAA
TCAACCTCTGGATTACAAAATTTGTGAAAGATTGACTGGTATTCTTAACTATGTTGCTCCTTTTACGCTA
TGTGGATACGCTGCTTTAATGCCTTTGTATCATGCTATTGCTTCCCGTATGGCTTTCATTTTCTCCTCCT
TGTATAAATCCTGGTTGCTGTCTCTTTATGAGGAGTTGTGGCCCGTTGTCAGGCAACGTGGCGTGGTGTG
CACTGTGTTTGCTGACGCAACCCCCACTGGTTGGGGCATTGCCACCACCTGTCAGCTCCTTTCCGGGACT
TTCGCTTTCCCCCTCCCTATTGCCACGGCGGAACTCATCGCCGCCTGCCTTGCCCGCTGCTGGACAGGGG
CTCGGCTGTTGGGCACTGACAATTCCGTGGTGTTGTCGGGGAAATCATCGTCCTTTCCTTGGCTGCTCGC
CTGTGTTGCCACCTGGATTCTGCGCGGGACGTCCTTCTGCTACGTCCCTTCGGCCCTCAATCCAGCGGAC
CTTCCTTCCCGCGGCCTGCTGCCGGCTCTGCGGCCTCTTCCGCGTCTTCGCCTTCGCCCTCAGACGAGTC
GGATCTCCCTTTGGGCCGCCTCCCCGCCTGGTACCTTTAAGACCAATGACTTACAAGGCAGCTGTAGATC
TTAGCCACTTTTTAAAAGAAAAGGGGGGACTGGAAGGGCTAATTCACTCCCAACGAAGATAAGATCTGCT
TTTTGCTTGTACTGGGTCTCTCTGGTTAGACCAGATCTGAGCCTGGGAGCTCTCTGGCTAACTAGGGAAC
CCACTGCTTAAGCCTCAATAAAGCTTGCCTTGAGTGCTTCAAGTAGTGTGTGCCCGTCTGTTGTGTGACT
CTGGTAACTAGAGATCCCTCAGACCCTTTTAGTCAGTGTGGAAAATCTCTAGCAGTAGTAGTTCATGTCA
TCTTATTATTCAGTATTTATAACTTGCAAAGAAATGAATATCAGAGAGTGAGAGGAACTTGTTTATTGCA
GCTTATAATGGTTACAAATAAAGCAATAGCATCACAAATTTCACAAATAAAGCATTTTTTTCACTGCATT
CTAGTTGTGGTTTGTCCAAACTCATCAATGTATCTTATCATGTCTGGCTCTAGCTATCCCGCCCCTAACT
CCGCCCATCCCGCCCCTAACTCCGCCCAGTTCCGCCCATTCTCCGCCCCATGGCTGACTAATTTTTTTTA
TTTATGCAGAGGCCGAGGCCGCCTCGGCCTCTGAGCTATTCCAGAAGTAGTGAGGAGGCTTTTTTGGAGG
CCTAGACTTTTGCAGAGACCAAATTCGTAATCATGTCATAGCTGTTTCCTGTGTGAAATTGTTATCCGCT
CACAATTCCACACAACATACGAGCCGGAAGCATAAAGTGTAAAGCCTGGGGTGCCTAATGAGTGAGCTAA
CTCACATTAATTGCGTTGCGCTCACTGCCCGCTTTCCAGTCGGGAAACCTGTCGTGCCAGCTGCATTAAT
GAATCGGCCAACGCGCGGGGAGAGGCGGTTTGCGTATTGGGCGCTCTTCCGCTTCCTCGCTCACTGACTC
GCTGCGCTCGGTCGTTCGGCTGCGGCGAGCGGTATCAGCTCACTCAAAGGCGGTAATACGGTTATCCACA
GAATCAGGGGATAACGCAGGAAAGAACATGTGAGCAAAAGGCCAGCAAAAGGCCAGGAACCGTAAAAAGG
CCGCGTTGCTGGCGTTTTTCCATAGGCTCCGCCCCCCTGACGAGCATCACAAAAATCGACGCTCAAGTCA
GAGGTGGCGAAACCCGACAGGACTATAAAGATACCAGGCGTTTCCCCCTGGAAGCTCCCTCGTGCGCTCT
CCTGTTCCGACCCTGCCGCTTACCGGATACCTGTCCGCCTTTCTCCCTTCGGGAAGCGTGGCGCTTTCTC
ATAGCTCACGCTGTAGGTATCTCAGTTCGGTGTAGGTCGTTCGCTCCAAGCTGGGCTGTGTGCACGAACC
CCCCGTTCAGCCCGACCGCTGCGCCTTATCCGGTAACTATCGTCTTGAGTCCAACCCGGTAAGACACGAC
TTATCGCCACTGGCAGCAGCCACTGGTAACAGGATTAGCAGAGCGAGGTATGTAGGCGGTGCTACAGAGT
TCTTGAAGTGGTGGCCTAACTACGGCTACACTAGAAGAACAGTATTTGGTATCTGCGCTCTGCTGAAGCC
AGTTACCTTCGGAAAAAGAGTTGGTAGCTCTTGATCCGGCAAACAAACCACCGCTGGTAGCGGTGGTTTT
TTTGTTTGCAAGCAGCAGATTACGCGCAGAAAAAAAGGATCTCAAGAAGATCCTTTGATCTTTTCTACGG
GGTCTGACGCTCAGTGGAACGAAAACTCACGTTAAGGGATTTTGGTCATGAGATTATCAAAAAGGATCTT
CACCTAGATCCTTTTAAATTAAAAATGAAGTTTTAAATCAATCTAAAGTATATATGAGTAAACTTGGTCT
GACAGTTACCAATGCTTAATCAGTGAGGCACCTATCTCAGCGATCTGTCTATTTCGTTCATCCATAGTTG
CCTGACTCCCCGTCGTGTAGATAACTACGATACGGGAGGGCTTACCATCTGGCCCCAGTGCTGCAATGAT
ACCGCGAGACCCACGCTCACCGGCTCCAGATTTATCAGCAATAAACCAGCCAGCCGGAAGGGCCGAGCGC
AGAAGTGGTCCTGCAACTTTATCCGCCTCCATCCAGTCTATTAATTGTTGCCGGGAAGCTAGAGTAAGTA
GTTCGCCAGTTAATAGTTTGCGCAACGTTGTTGCCATTGCTACAGGCATCGTGGTGTCACGCTCGTCGTT
TGGTATGGCTTCATTCAGCTCCGGTTCCCAACGATCAAGGCGAGTTACATGATCCCCCATGTTGTGCAAA
AAAGCGGTTAGCTCCTTCGGTCCTCCGATCGTTGTCAGAAGTAAGTTGGCCGCAGTGTTATCACTCATGG
TTATGGCAGCACTGCATAATTCTCTTACTGTCATGCCATCCGTAAGATGCTTTTCTGTGACTGGTGAGTA
CTCAACCAAGTCATTCTGAGAATAGTGTATGCGGCGACCGAGTTGCTCTTGCCCGGCGTCAATACGGGAT
AATACCGCGCCACATAGCAGAACTTTAAAAGTGCTCATCATTGGAAAACGTTCTTCGGGGCGAAAACTCT
CAAGGATCTTACCGCTGTTGAGATCCAGTTCGATGTAACCCACTCGTGCACCCAACTGATCTTCAGCATC
TTTTACTTTCACCAGCGTTTCTGGGTGAGCAAAAACAGGAAGGCAAAATGCCGCAAAAAAGGGAATAAGG
GCGACACGGAAATGTTGAATACTCATACTCTTCCTTTTTCAATATTATTGAAGCATTTATCAGGGTTATT
GTCTCATGAGCGGATACATATTTGAATGTATTTAGAAAAATAAACAAATAGGGGTTCCGCGCACATTTCC
CCGAAAAGTGCCACCTGACGTCTAAGAAACCATTATTATCATGACATTAACCTATAAAAATAGGCGTATC
ACGAGGCCCTTTCGTCTCGCGCGTTTCGGTGATGACGGTGAAAACCTCTGACACATGCAGCTCCCGGAGA
CGGTCACAGCTTGTCTGTAAGCGGATGCCGGGAGCAGACAAGCCCGTCAGGGCGCGTCAGCGGGTGTTGG
CGGGTGTCGGGGCTGGCTTAACTATGCGGCATCAGAGCAGATTGTACTGAGAGTGCACCATATGCGGTGT
GAAATACCGCACAGATGCGTAAGGAGAAAATACCGCATCAGGCGCCATTCGCCATTCAGGCTGCGCAACT
GTTGGGAAGGGCGATCGGTGCGGGCCTCTTCGCTATTACGCCAGCTGGCGAAAGGGGGATGTGCTGCAAG
GCGATTAAGTTGGGTAACGCCAGGGTTTTCCCAGTCACGACGTTGTAAAACGACGGCCAGTGCCAAGCTG
ACGCGTGTAGTCTTATGCAATACTCTTGTAGTCTTGCAACATGGTAACGATGAGTTAGCAACATGCCTTA
CAAGGAGAGAAAAAGCACCGTGCATGCCGATTGGTGGAAGTAAGGTGGTACGATCGTGCCTTATTAGGAA
GGCAACAGACGGGTCTGACATGGATTGGACGAACCACTGAATTGCCGCATTGCAGAGATATTGTATTTAA
GTGCCTAGCTCGATACATAAACGGGTCTCTCTGGTTAGACCAGATCTGAGCCTGGGAGCTCTCTGGCTAA
CTAGGGAACCCACTGCTTAAGCCTCAATAAAGCTTGCCTTGAGTGCTTCAAGTAGTGTGTGCCCGTCTGT
TGTGTGACTCTGGTAACTAGAGATCCCTCAGACCCTTTTAGTCAGTGTGGAAAATCTCTAGCAGTGGCGC
CCGAACAGGGACTTGAAAGCGAAAGGGAAACCAGAGGAGCTCTCTCGACGCAGGACTCGGCTTGCTGAAG
CGCGCACGGCAAGAGGCGAGGGGCGGCGACTGGTGAGTACGCCAAAAATTTTGACTAGCGGAGGCTAGAA
GGAGAGAGATGGGTGCGAGAGCGTCAGTATTAAGCGGGGGAGAATTAGATCGCGATGGGAAAAAATTCGG
TTAAGGCCAGGGGGAAAGAAAAAATATAAATTAAAACATATAGTATGGGCAAGCAGGGAGCTAGAACGAT
TCGCAGTTAATCCTGGCCTGTTAGAAACATCAGAAGGCTGTAGACAAATACTGGGACAGCTACAACCATC
CCTTCAGACAGGATCAGAAGAACTTAGATCATTATATAATACAGTAGCAACCCTCTATTGTGTGCATCAA
AGGATAGAGATAAAAGACACCAAGGAAGCTTTAGACAAGATAGAGGAAGAGCAAAACAAAAGTAAGACCA
CCGCACAGCAAGCGGCCACTGATCTTCAGACCTGGAGGAGGAGATATGAGGGACAATTGGAGAA
